>Addgene plasmid #116156 | pHAGE-BRAF-G469S | addgene full sequence | sequence record 250611 | Addgene NGS Result
GGCTCCGGTGCCCGTCAGTGGGCAGAGCGCACATCGCCCACAGTCCCCGAGAAGTTGGGGGGAGGGGTCG
GCAATTGAACCGGTGCCTAGAGAAGGTGGCGCGGGGTAAACTGGGAAAGTGATGTCGTGTACTGGCTCCG
CCTTTTTCCCGAGGGTGGGGGAGAACCGTATATAAGTGCAGTAGTCGCCGTGAACGTTCTTTTTCGCAAC
GGGTTTGCCGCCAGAACACAGGTAAGTGCCGTGTGTGGTTCCCGCGGGCCTGGCCTCTTTACGGGTTATG
GCCCTTGCGTGCCTTGAATTACTTCCACCTGGCTGCAGTACGTGATTCTTGATCCCGAGCTTCGGGTTGG
AAGTGGGTGGGAGAGTTCGAGGCCTTGCGCTTAAGGAGCCCCTTCGCCTCGTGCTTGAGTTGAGGCCTGG
CCTGGGCGCTGGGGCCGCCGCGTGCGAATCTGGTGGCACCTTCGCGCCTGTCTCGCTGCTTTCGATAAGT
CTCTAGCCATTTAAAATTTTTGATGACCTGCTGCGACGCTTTTTTTCTGGCAAGATAGTCTTGTAAATGC
GGGCCAAGATCTGCACACTGGTATTTCGGTTTTTGGGGCCGCGGGCGGCGACGGGGCCCGTGCGTCCCAG
CGCACATGTTCGGCGAGGCGGGGCCTGCGAGCGCGGCCACCGAGAATCGGACGGGGGTAGTCTCAAGCTG
GCCGGCCTGCTCTGGTGCCTGGCCTCGCGCCGCCGTGTATCGCCCCGCCCTGGGCGGCAAGGCTGGCCCG
GTCGGCACCAGTTGCGTGAGCGGAAAGATGGCCGCTTCCCGGCCCTGCTGCAGGGAGCTCAAAATGGAGG
ACGCGGCGCTCGGGAGAGCGGGCGGGTGAGTCACCCACACAAAGGAAAAGGGCCTTTCCGTCCTCAGCCG
TCGCTTCATGTGACTCCACGGAGTACCGGGCGCCGTCCAGGCACCTCGATTAGTTCTCGAGCTTTTGGAG
TACGTCGTCTTTAGGTTGGGGGGAGGGGTTTTATGCGATGGAGTTTCCCCACACTGAGTGGGTGGAGACT
GAAGTTAGGCCAGCTTGGCACTTGATGTAATTCTCCTTGGAATTTGCCCTTTTTGAGTTTGGATCTTGGT
TCATTCTCAAGCCTCAGACAGTGGTTCAAAGTTTTTTTCTTCCATTTCAGGTGTCGTGAAGCGGCCCTGC
AGATATCAACAAGTTTGTACAAAAAAGCAGGCACCATGGCGGCGCTGAGCGGTGGCGGTGGTGGCGGCGC
GGAGCCGGGCCAGGCTCTGTTCAACGGGGACATGGAGCCCGAGGCCGGCGCCGGCGCCGGCGCCGCGGCC
TCTTCGGCTGCGGACCCTGCCATTCCGGAGGAGGTGTGGAATATCAAACAAATGATTAAGTTGACACAGG
AACATATAGAGGCCCTATTGGACAAATTTGGTGGGGAGCATAATCCACCATCAATATATCTGGAGGCCTA
TGAAGAATACACCAGCAAGCTAGATGCACTCCAACAAAGAGAACAACAGTTATTGGAATCTCTGGGGAAC
GGAACTGATTTTTCTGTTTCTAGCTCTGCATCAATGGATACCGTTACATCTTCTTCCTCTTCTAGCCTTT
CAGTGCTACCTTCATCTCTTTCAGTTTTTCAAAATCCCACAGATGTGGCACGGAGCAACCCCAAGTCACC
ACAAAAACCTATCGTTAGAGTCTTCCTGCCCAACAAACAGAGGACAGTGGTACCTGCAAGGTGTGGAGTT
ACAGTCCGAGACAGTCTAAAGAAAGCACTGATGATGAGAGGTCTAATCCCAGAGTGCTGTGCTGTTTACA
GAATTCAGGATGGAGAGAAGAAACCAATTGGTTGGGACACTGATATTTCCTGGCTTACTGGAGAAGAATT
GCATGTGGAAGTGTTGGAGAATGTTCCACTTACAACACACAACTTTGTACGAAAAACGTTTTTCACCTTA
GCATTTTGTGACTTTTGTCGAAAGCTGCTTTTCCAGGGTTTCCGCTGTCAAACATGTGGTTATAAATTTC
ACCAGCGTTGTAGTACAGAAGTTCCACTGATGTGTGTTAATTATGACCAACTTGATTTGCTGTTTGTCTC
CAAGTTCTTTGAACACCACCCAATACCACAGGAAGAGGCGTCCTTAGCAGAGACTGCCCTAACATCTGGA
TCATCCCCTTCCGCACCCGCCTCGGACTCTATTGGGCCCCAAATTCTCACCAGTCCGTCTCCTTCAAAAT
CCATTCCAATTCCACAGCCCTTCCGACCAGCAGATGAAGATCATCGAAATCAATTTGGGCAACGAGACCG
ATCCTCATCAGCTCCCAATGTGCATATAAACACAATAGAACCTGTCAATATTGATGACTTGATTAGAGAC
CAAGGATTTCGTGGTGATGGAGGATCAACCACAGGTTTGTCTGCTACCCCCCCTGCCTCATTACCTGGCT
CACTAACTAACGTGAAAGCCTTACAGAAATCTCCAGGACCTCAGCGAGAAAGGAAGTCATCTTCATCCTC
AGAAGACAGGAATCGAATGAAAACACTTGGTAGACGGGACTCGAGTGATGATTGGGAGATTCCTGATGGG
CAGATTACAGTGGGACAAAGAATTGGATCTGGATCATTTAGTACAGTCTACAAGGGAAAGTGGCATGGTG
ATGTGGCAGTGAAAATGTTGAATGTGACAGCACCTACACCTCAGCAGTTACAAGCCTTCAAAAATGAAGT
AGGAGTACTCAGGAAAACACGACATGTGAATATCCTACTCTTCATGGGCTATTCCACAAAGCCACAACTG
GCTATTGTTACCCAGTGGTGTGAGGGCTCCAGCTTGTATCACCATCTCCATATCATTGAGACCAAATTTG
AGATGATCAAACTTATAGATATTGCACGACAGACTGCACAGGGCATGGATTACTTACACGCCAAGTCAAT
CATCCACAGAGACCTCAAGAGTAATAATATATTTCTTCATGAAGACCTCACAGTAAAAATAGGTGATTTT
GGTCTAGCTACAGTGAAATCTCGATGGAGTGGGTCCCATCAGTTTGAACAGTTGTCTGGATCCATTTTGT
GGATGGCACCAGAAGTCATCAGAATGCAAGATAAAAATCCATACAGCTTTCAGTCAGATGTATATGCATT
TGGAATTGTTCTGTATGAATTGATGACTGGACAGTTACCTTATTCAAACATCAACAACAGGGACCAGATA
ATTTTTATGGTGGGACGAGGATACCTGTCTCCAGATCTCAGTAAGGTACGGAGTAACTGTCCAAAAGCCA
TGAAGAGATTAATGGCAGAGTGCCTCAAAAAGAAAAGAGATGAGAGACCACTCTTTCCCCAAATTCTCGC
CTCTATTGAGCTGCTGGCCCGCTCATTGCCAAAAATTCACCGCAGTGCATCAGAACCCTCCTTGAATCGG
GCTGGTTTCCAAACAGAGGATTTTAGTCTATATGCTTGTGCTTCTCCAAAAACACCCATCCAGGCAGGGG
GATATGGTGCGTTTCCTGTCCACTAGAACCCAGCTTTCTTGTACAAAGTGGTGATATCCAATTAACCCTC
ACTAAAGGATAGATTTAAGTGAAGAGAGTTATCCCTATAGTGAGTCGTATTACCACCCAACTTTTCTATA
CAAAGTGGTTGATATCCAGCACAGTGGCGGCCGCTCGAGTCTAGAGGGCCCGCGGTTCGAAGGTAAGCCT
ATCCCTAACCCTCTCCTCGGTCTCGATTCTACGCGTACCGGTTAGTAATGAGATCCCTCCCCCCCCCCTA
ACGTTACTGGCCGAAGCCGCTTGGAATAAGGCCGGTGTGCGTTTGTCTATATGTTATTTTCCACCATATT
GCCGTCTTTTGGCAATGTGAGGGCCCGGAAACCTGGCCCTGTCTTCTTGACGAGCATTCCTAGGGGTCTT
TCCCCTCTCGCCAAAGGAATGCAAGGTCTGTTGAATGTCGTGAAGGAAGCAGTTCCTCTGGAAGCTTCTT
GAAGACAAACAACGTCTGTAGCGACCCTTTGCAGGCAGCGGAACCCCCCACCTGGCGACAGGTGCCTCTG
CGGCCAAAAGCCACGTGTATAAGATACACCTGCAAAGGCGGCACAACCCCAGTGCCACGTTGTGAGTTGG
ATAGTTGTGGAAAGAGTCAAATGGCTCTCCTCAAGCGTATTCAACAAGGGGCTGAAGGATGCCCAGAAGG
TACCCCATTGTATGGGATCTGATCTGGGGCCTCGGTGCACATGCTTTACATGTGTTTAGTCGAGGTTAAA
AAAACGTCTAGGCCCCCCGAACCACGGGGACGTGGTTTTCCTTTGAAAAACACGATGATAATATGGCCAC
ACATATGACCGAGTACAAGCCCACGGTGCGCCTCGCCACCCGCGACGACGTCCCCAGGGCCGTACGCACC
CTCGCCGCCGCGTTCGCCGACTACCCCGCCACGCGCCACACCGTCGATCCGGACCGCCACATCGAGCGGG
TCACCGAGCTGCAAGAACTCTTCCTCACGCGCGTCGGGCTCGACATCGGCAAGGTGTGGGTCGCGGACGA
CGGCGCCGCGGTGGCGGTCTGGACCACGCCGGAGAGCGTCGAAGCGGGGGCGGTGTTCGCCGAGATCGGC
CCGCGCATGGCCGAGTTGAGCGGTTCCCGGCTGGCCGCGCAGCAACAGATGGAAGGCCTCCTGGCGCCGC
ACCGGCCCAAGGAGCCCGCGTGGTTCCTGGCCACCGTCGGCGTCTCGCCCGACCACCAGGGCAAGGGTCT
GGGCAGCGCCGTCGTGCTCCCCGGAGTGGAGGCGGCCGAGCGCGCCGGGGTGCCCGCCTTCCTGGAGACC
TCCGCGCCCCGCAACCTCCCCTTCTACGAGCGGCTCGGCTTCACCGTCACCGCCGACGTCGAGGTGCCCG
AAGGACCGCGCACCTGGTGCATGACCCGCAAGCCCGGTGCCTAAATCGATAGATCCTAATCAACCTCTGG
ATTACAAAATTTGTGAAAGATTGACTGGTATTCTTAACTATGTTGCTCCTTTTACGCTATGTGGATACGC
TGCTTTAATGCCTTTGTATCATGCTATTGCTTCCCGTATGGCTTTCATTTTCTCCTCCTTGTATAAATCC
TGGTTGCTGTCTCTTTATGAGGAGTTGTGGCCCGTTGTCAGGCAACGTGGCGTGGTGTGCACTGTGTTTG
CTGACGCAACCCCCACTGGTTGGGGCATTGCCACCACCTGTCAGCTCCTTTCCGGGACTTTCGCTTTCCC
CCTCCCTATTGCCACGGCGGAACTCATCGCCGCCTGCCTTGCCCGCTGCTGGACAGGGGCTCGGCTGTTG
GGCACTGACAATTCCGTGGTGTTGTCGGGGAAATCATCGTCCTTTCCTTGGCTGCTCGCCTGTGTTGCCA
CCTGGATTCTGCGCGGGACGTCCTTCTGCTACGTCCCTTCGGCCCTCAATCCAGCGGACCTTCCTTCCCG
CGGCCTGCTGCCGGCTCTGCGGCCTCTTCCGCGTCTTCGCCTTCGCCCTCAGACGAGTCGGATCTCCCTT
TGGGCCGCCTCCCCGCCTGAGATCCTTTAAGACCAATGACTTACAAGGCAGCTGTAGATCTTAGCCACTT
TTTAAAAGAAAAGGGGGGACTGGAAGGGCTAATTCACTCCCAACGAAGACAAGATCTGCTTTTTGCTTGT
ACTGGGTCTCTCTGGTTAGACCAGATCTGAGCCTGGGAGCTCTCTGGCTAACTAGGGAACCCACTGCTTA
AGCCTCAATAAAGCTTGCCTTGAGTGCTTCAAGTAGTGTGTGCCCGTCTGTTGTGTGACTCTGGTAACTA
GAGATCCCTCAGACCCTTTTAGTCAGTGTGGAAAATCTCTAGCAGTAGTAGTTCATGTCATCTTATTATT
CAGTATTTATAACTTGCAAAGAAATGAATATCAGAGAGTGAGAGGCCCGGGTTAATTAAGGAAAGGGCTA
GATCATTCTTGAAGACGAAAGGGCCTCGTGATACGCCTATTTTTATAGGTTAATGTCATGATAATAATGG
TTTCTTAGACGTCAGGTGGCACTTTTCGGGGAAATGTGCGCGGAACCCCTATTTGTTTATTTTTCTAAAT
ACATTCAAATATGTATCCGCTCATGAGACAATAACCCTGATAAATGCTTCAATAATATTGAAAAAGGAAG
AGTATGAGTATTCAACATTTCCGTGTCGCCCTTATTCCCTTTTTTGCGGCATTTTGCCTTCCTGTTTTTG
CTCACCCAGAAACGCTGGTGAAAGTAAAAGATGCTGAAGATCAGTTGGGTGCACGAGTGGGTTACATCGA
ACTGGATCTCAACAGCGGTAAGATCCTTGAGAGTTTTCGCCCCGAAGAACGTTTTCCAATGATGAGCACT
TTTAAAGTTCTGCTATGTGGCGCGGTATTATCCCGTGTTGACGCCGGGCAAGAGCAACTCGGTCGCCGCA
TACACTATTCTCAGAATGACTTGGTTGAGTACTCACCAGTCACAGAAAAGCATCTTACGGATGGCATGAC
AGTAAGAGAATTATGCAGTGCTGCCATAACCATGAGTGATAACACTGCGGCCAACTTACTTCTGACAACG
ATCGGAGGACCGAAGGAGCTAACCGCTTTTTTGCACAACATGGGGGATCATGTAACTCGCCTTGATCGTT
GGGAACCGGAGCTGAATGAAGCCATACCAAACGACGAGCGTGACACCACGATGCCTGTAGCAATGGCAAC
AACGTTGCGCAAACTATTAACTGGCGAACTACTTACTCTAGCTTCCCGGCAACAATTAATAGACTGGATG
GAGGCGGATAAAGTTGCAGGACCACTTCTGCGCTCGGCCCTTCCGGCTGGCTGGTTTATTGCTGATAAAT
CTGGAGCCGGTGAGCGTGGGTCTCGCGGTATCATTGCAGCACTGGGGCCAGATGGTAAGCCCTCCCGTAT
CGTAGTTATCTACACGACGGGGAGTCAGGCAACTATGGATGAACGAAATAGACAGATCGCTGAGATAGGT
GCCTCACTGATTAAGCATTGGTAACTGTCAGACCAAGTTTACTCATATATACTTTAGATTGATTTAAAAC
TTCATTTTTAATTTAAAAGGATCTAGGTGAAGATCCTTTTTGATAATCTCATGACCAAAATCCCTTAACG
TGAGTTTTCGTTCCACTGAGCGTCAGACCCCGTAGAAAAGATCAAAGGATCTTCTTGAGATCCTTTTTTT
CTGCGCGTAATCTGCTGCTTGCAAACAAAAAAACCACCGCTACCAGCGGTGGTTTGTTTGCCGGATCAAG
AGCTACCAACTCTTTTTCCGAAGGTAACTGGCTTCAGCAGAGCGCAGATACCAAATACTGTTCTTCTAGT
GTAGCCGTAGTTAGGCCACCACTTCAAGAACTCTGTAGCACCGCCTACATACCTCGCTCTGCTAATCCTG
TTACCAGTGGCTGCTGCCAGTGGCGATAAGTCGTGTCTTACCGGGTTGGACTCAAGACGATAGTTACCGG
ATAAGGCGCAGCGGTCGGGCTGAACGGGGGGTTCGTGCACACAGCCCAGCTTGGAGCGAACGACCTACAC
CGAACTGAGATACCTACAGCGTGAGCTATGAGAAAGCGCCACGCTTCCCGAAGGGAGAAAGGCGGACAGG
TATCCGGTAAGCGGCAGGGTCGGAACAGGAGAGCGCACGAGGGAGCTTCCAGGGGGAAACGCCTGGTATC
TTTATAGTCCTGTCGGGTTTCGCCACCTCTGACTTGAGCGTCGATTTTTGTGATGCTCGTCAGGGGGGCG
GAGCCTATGGAAAAACGCCAGCAACGCGGCCTTTTTACGGTTCCTGGCCTTTTGCTGGCCTTTTGCTCAC
ATGTTCTTTCCTGCGTTATCCCCTGATTCTGTGGATAACCGTATTACCGCCTTTGAGTGAGCTGATACCG
CTCGCCGCAGCCGAACGACCGAGCGCAGCGAGTCAGTGAGCGAGGAAGCGGAAGAGCGCCCAATACGCAA
ACCGCCTCTCCCCGCGCGTTGGCCGATTCATTAATGCAGCAAGCTCATGGCTGACTAATTTTTTTTATTT
ATGCAGAGGCCGAGGCCGCCTCGGCCTCTGAGCTATTCCAGAAGTAGTGAGGAGGCTTTTTTGGAGGCCT
AGGCTTTTGCAAAAAGCTCCCCGTGGCACGACAGGTTTCCCGACTGGAAAGCGGGCAGTGAGCGCAACGC
AATTAATGTGAGTTAGCTCACTCATTAGGCACCCCAGGCTTTACACTTTATGCTTCCGGCTCGTATGTTG
TGTGGAATTGTGAGCGGATAACAATTTCACACAGGAAACAGCTATGACATGATTACGAATTTCACAAATA
AAGCATTTTTTTCACTGCATTCTAGTTGTGGTTTGTCCAAACTCATCAATGTATCTTATCATGTCTGGAT
CAACTGGATAACTCAAGCTAACCAAAATCATCCCAAACTTCCCACCCCATACCCTATTACCACTGCCAAT
TACCTGTGGTTTCATTTACTCTAAACCTGTGATTCCTCTGAATTATTTTCATTTTAAAGAAATTGTATTT
GTTAAATATGTACTACAAACTTAGTAGTTGGAAGGGCTAATTCACTCCCAAAGAAGACAAGATATCCTTG
ATCTGTGGATCTACCACACACAAGGCTACTTCCCTGATTAGCAGAACTACACACCAGGGCCAGGGGTCAG
ATATCCACTGACCTTTGGATGGTGCTACAAGCTAGTACCAGTTGAGCCAGATAAGGTAGAAGAGGCCAAT
AAAGGAGAGAACACCAGCTTGTTACACCCTGTGAGCCTGCATGGGATGGATGACCCGGAGAGAGAAGTGT
TAGAGTGGAGGTTTGACAGCCGCCTAGCATTTCATCACGTGGCCCGAGAGCTGCATCCGGAGTACTTCAA
GAACTGCTGATATCGAGCTTGCTACAAGGGACTTTCCGCTGGGGACTTTCCAGGGAGGCGTGGCCTGGGC
GGGACTGGGGAGTGGCGAGCCCTCAGATCCTGCATATAAGCAGCTGCTTTTTGCCTGTACTGGGTCTCTC
TGGTTAGACCAGATCTGAGCCTGGGAGCTCTCTGGCTAACTAGGGAACCCACTGCTTAAGCCTCAATAAA
GCTTGCCTTGAGTGCTTCAAGTAGTGTGTGCCCGTCTGTTGTGTGACTCTGGTAACTAGAGATCCCTCAG
ACCCTTTTAGTCAGTGTGGAAAATCTCTAGCAGTGGCGCCCGAACAGGGACTTGAAAGCGAAAGGGAAAC
CAGAGGAGCTCTCTCGACGCAGGACTCGGCTTGCTGAAGCGCGCACGGCAAGAGGCGAGGGGCGGCGACT
GGTGAGTACGCCAAAAATTTTGACTAGCGGAGGCTAGAAGGAGAGAGATGGGTGCGAGAGCGTCAGTATT
AAGCGGGGGAGAATTAGATCGCGATGGGAAAAAATTCGGTTAAGGCCAGGGGGAAAGAAAAAATATAAAT
TAAAACATATAGTATGGGCAAGCAGGGAGCTAGAACGATTCGCAGTTAATCCTGGCCTGTTAGAAACATC
AGAAGGCTGTAGACAAATACTGGGACAGCTACAACCATCCCTTCAGACAGGATCAGAAGAACTTAGATCA
TTATATAATACAGTAGCAACCCTCTATTGTGTGCATCAAAGGATAGAGATAAAAGACACCAAGGAAGCTT
TAGACAAGATAGAGGAAGAGCAAAACAAAAGTAAGACCACCGCACAGCAAGCGGCCGGCCGCTGATCTTC
AGACCTGGAGGAGGAGATATGAGGGACAATTGGAGAAGTGAATTATATAAATATAAAGTAGTAAAAATTG
AACCATTAGGAGTAGCACCCACCAAGGCAAAGAGAAGAGTGGTGCAGAGAGAAAAAAGAGCAGTGGGAAT
AGGAGCTTTGTTCCTTGGGTTCTTGGGAGCAGCAGGAAGCACTATGGGCGCAGCGTCAATGACGCTGACG
GTACAGGCCAGACAATTATTGTCTGGTATAGTGCAGCAGCAGAACAATTTGCTGAGGGCTATTGAGGCGC
AACAGCATCTGTTGCAACTCACAGTCTGGGGCATCAAGCAGCTCCAGGCAAGAATCCTGGCTGTGGAAAG
ATACCTAAAGGATCAACAGCTCCTGGGGATTTGGGGTTGCTCTGGAAAACTCATTTGCACCACTGCTGTG
CCTTGGAATGCTAGTTGGAGTAATAAATCTCTGGAACAGATTTGGAATCACACGACCTGGATGGAGTGGG
ACAGAGAAATTAACAATTACACAAGCTTAATACACTCCTTAATTGAAGAATCGCAAAACCAGCAAGAAAA
GAATGAACAAGAATTATTGGAATTAGATAAATGGGCAAGTTTGTGGAATTGGTTTAACATAACAAATTGG
CTGTGGTATATAAAATTATTCATAATGATAGTAGGAGGCTTGGTAGGTTTAAGAATAGTTTTTGCTGTAC
TTTCTATAGTGAATAGAGTTAGGCAGGGATATTCACCATTATCGTTTCAGACCCACCTCCCAACCCCGAG
GGGACCCGACAGGCCCGAAGGAATAGAAGAAGAAGGTGGAGAGAGAGACAGAGACAGATCCATTCGATTA
GTGAACGGATCTCGACGGTATCGCCGAATTCACAAATGGCAGTATTCATCCACAATTTTAAAAGAAAAGG
GGGGATTGGGGGGTACAGTGCAGGGGAAAGAATAGTAGACATAATAGCAACAGACATACAAACTAAAGAA
TTACAAAAACAAATTACAAAAATTCAAAATTTTCGGGTTTATTACAGGGACAGCAGAGATCCAGTTTGGA
CTAGTCGTGA
Features (pLannotate 1.2.2; 30 found; start..end, strand, type, name):
      1..1179    +  promoter       EF-1α promoter: strong constitutive promoter for human elongation factor EF-1α
   1200..1220    +  protein_bind   attB1: mutant version of attB; core recombination site for the Gateway® BP reaction BP Clonase™
   1226..3523    +  CDS            BRAF: BRAF_HUMAN - Also known as BRAF1, RAFB1. Experimental evidence at protein level: Swiss-Prot protein existence level 1. Protein kinase involved in the transduction of mitogenic signals from the cell membrane to the nucleus (Probable). Phosphorylates MAP2K1, and thereby activates the MAP kinase signal transduction pathway (PubMed:21441910, PubMed:29433126). May play a role in the postsynaptic responses of hippocampal neurons (PubMed:1508179). From Homo sapiens (Human).
   3528..3552    -  protein_bind   attB2: mutant version of attB; recombination site for the Gateway® BP reaction BP Clonase™
   3560..3578    +  promoter       T3 promoter: promoter for bacteriophage T3 RNA polymerase
   3604..3622    -  promoter       T7 promoter: promoter for bacteriophage T7 RNA polymerase
   3628..3646    -  protein_bind   attB4 (fragment): mutant version of attB; core recombination site for the Gateway® BP reaction BP Clonase™
   3702..3743    +  CDS            V5 tag: epitope tag from simian virus 5
   3869..4331    +  misc_feature   IRES: internal ribosome entry site (IRES) of the encephalomyocarditis virus (EMCV)
   4345..4942    +  CDS            PuroR (fragment): puromycin N-acetyltransferase; pac from Streptomyces; confers resistance to puromycin
   4958..5546    +  misc_feature   WPRE: woodchuck hepatitis virus posttranscriptional regulatory element
   5554..5619    +  CDS            nef (fragment): NEF_HV1Z2 - Experimental evidence at protein level: Swiss-Prot protein existence level 1. Extracellular Nef protein targets CD4(+) T-lymphocytes for apoptosis by interacting with CXCR4 surface receptors. From Human immunodeficiency virus type 1 group M subtype D (isolate Z2/CDC-Z34) (HIV-1).
   5621..5854    +  LTR            3' LTR (ΔU3): self-inactivating 3' long terminal repeat (LTR) from HIV-1
   6059..6163    +  promoter       AmpR promoter: bla
   6164..7024    +  CDS            AmpR: β-lactamase; bla; confers resistance to ampicillin, carbenicillin, and related antibiotics
   7195..7783    +  rep_origin     ori: high-copy-number ColE1/pMB1/pBR322/pUC origin of replication
   7966..8020    +  CDS            lacI (fragment): lac repressor; lacI; The lac repressor binds to the lac operator to inhibit transcription in E. coli. This inhibition can be relieved by adding lactose or isopropyl-β-D-thiogalactopyranoside (IPTG).
   8026..8119    +  rep_origin     SV40 ori (fragment): SV40 origin of replication
   8144..8181    +  CDS            lacI (fragment): lac repressor; lacI; The lac repressor binds to the lac operator to inhibit transcription in E. coli. This inhibition can be relieved by adding lactose or isopropyl-β-D-thiogalactopyranoside (IPTG).
   8194..8215    +  protein_bind   CAP binding site: CAP binding activates transcription in the presence of cAMP. E. coli catabolite activator protein
   8230..8260    +  promoter       lac promoter: promoter for the E. coli lac operon
   8264..8286    +  protein_bind   lac operator (fragment): The lac repressor binds to the lac operator to inhibit transcription in E. coli. This inhibition can be relieved by adding lactose or isopropyl-β-D-thiogalactopyranoside (IPTG). lac repressor encoded by lacI
   8318..8401    +  polyA_signal   SV40 poly(A) signal (fragment): SV40 polyadenylation signal
   8568..8897    +  CDS            nef (fragment): NEF_HV1BR - Experimental evidence at protein level: Swiss-Prot protein existence level 1. Extracellular Nef protein targets CD4(+) T-lymphocytes for apoptosis by interacting with CXCR4 surface receptors (PubMed:14990729). From Human immunodeficiency virus type 1 group M subtype B (isolate BRU/LAI) (HIV-1).
   8945..9202    +  LTR            5' LTR (truncated): truncated 5' long terminal repeat (LTR) from HIV-1
   9249..9374    +  misc_feature   HIV-1 Ψ: packaging signal of human immunodeficiency virus type 1
   9358..9696    +  CDS            HIV-1 gag (fragment): gag protein from human immunodeficiency virus 1; gag
   9871..10104   +  misc_feature   RRE: The Rev response element (RRE) of HIV-1 allows for Rev-dependent mRNA export from the nucleus to the cytoplasm.
  10481..10581   +  CDS            Rev (fragment): human immunodeficiency virus 1 (HIV-1) Rev protein; rev; enhances nuclear export of unspliced and incompletely spliced viral mRNAs
  10626..10743   +  misc_feature   cPPT/CTS: central polypurine tract and central termination sequence of HIV-1
