[The description below was written by a language model from this plasmid's Addgene catalogue record and pLannotate feature annotations shown in this document.]
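Description:
pHAGE-BRAF-G469S is an HIV-1-based lentiviral expression plasmid of about 10.8 kb, built on the pHAGE backbone to deliver a mutant form of the human BRAF kinase into mammalian cells. It is propagated in E. coli using a high-copy ColE1/pUC-type origin and the β-lactamase gene for ampicillin selection. The record lists Stbl3, a strain commonly chosen to limit recombination between lentiviral repeats. The viral portion comprises a truncated 5' LTR, the Ψ packaging signal with an adjoining gag fragment, the Rev response element, the cPPT/CTS and a self-inactivating ΔU3 3' LTR. Packaging functions are therefore expected to be supplied in trans, and the integrated provirus should lack LTR promoter activity.

The payload is driven by the constitutive EF-1α promoter. The BRAF open reading frame, carrying the G469S substitution, was introduced by Gateway cloning and sits between attB1 and attB2 sites. Downstream lie short T3 and T7 promoter sequences, an attB4 fragment and an annotated V5 epitope. The record does not say whether the V5 tag is fused in frame to BRAF, and the intervening elements make this uncertain. An EMCV IRES then links a puromycin N-acetyltransferase gene to the same transcript, allowing puromycin selection of transduced cells, and a WPRE enhances transcript expression. Small lac, SV40 and nef fragments are backbone remnants.

BRAF phosphorylates MAP2K1 to activate the MAP kinase pathway. This construct comes from a study that systematically annotated the function of somatic cancer mutations, where it serves for stable lentiviral expression of the G469S variant.
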