Addgene plasmid #116156: pHAGE-BRAF-G469S
Purpose: Lentiviral expression of BRAF G469S
Depositing lab: Gordon Mills & Kenneth Scott. Depositing organization: Baylor College of Medicine. Publication: Systematic Functional Annotation of Somatic Mutations in Cancer. Ng PK, Li J, Jeong KJ, Shao S, Chen H, Tsang YH, Sengupta S, Wang Z, Bhavana VH, Tran R, Soewito S, Minussi DC, Moreno D, Kong K, Dogruluk T, Lu H, Gao J, Tokheim C, Zhou DC, Johnson AM, Zeng J, Ip CKM, Ju Z, Wester M, Yu S, Li Y, Vellano CP, Schultz N, Karchin R, Ding L, Lu Y, Cheung LWT, Chen K, Shaw KR, Meric-Bernstam F, Scott KL, Yi S, Sahni N, Liang H, Mills GB. Cancer Cell. 2018 Mar 12;33(3):450-462.e10. doi: 10.1016/j.ccell.2018.01.021. PubMed 29533785.
Backbone
  Vector backbone: pHAGE
  Vector type: Lentiviral
Growth in bacteria
  Bacterial resistance: Ampicillin, 100 μg/mL
  Growth temperature: 37°C
  Growth strain: Stbl3
  Copy number: High Copy
Gene/Insert
  Gene/Insert name: BRAF
  Species: H. sapiens (human)
  Mutation: G469S
  Entrez Gene: BRAF (a.k.a. B-RAF1, B-raf, BRAF-1, BRAF1, NS7, RAFB1)
  Cloning method: Gateway Cloning
Terms and licenses: Academic/Nonprofit Terms; Industry Terms: Not Available to Industry
How to cite: pHAGE-BRAF-G469S was a gift from Gordon Mills & Kenneth Scott (Addgene plasmid # 116156 ; http://n2t.net/addgene:116156 ; RRID:Addgene_116156)
