>Addgene plasmid #116156 | pHAGE-BRAF-G469S | depositor partial sequence | sequence record 219029 | insert
ATGGCGGCGCTGAGCGGTGGCGGTGGTGGCGGCGCGGAGCCGGGCCAGGCTCTGTTCAACGGGGACATGG
AGCCCGAGGCCGGCGCCGGCGCCGGCGCCGCGGCCTCTTCGGCTGCGGACCCTGCCATTCCGGAGGAGGT
GTGGAATATCAAACAAATGATTAAGTTGACACAGGAACATATAGAGGCCCTATTGGACAAATTTGGTGGG
GAGCATAATCCACCATCAATATATCTGGAGGCCTATGAAGAATACACCAGCAAGCTAGATGCACTCCAAC
AAAGAGAACAACAGTTATTGGAATCTCTGGGGAACGGAACTGATTTTTCTGTTTCTAGCTCTGCATCAAT
GGATACCGTTACATCTTCTTCCTCTTCTAGCCTTTCAGTGCTACCTTCATCTCTTTCAGTTTTTCAAAAT
CCCACAGATGTGGCACGGAGCAACCCCAAGTCACCACAAAAACCTATCGTTAGAGTCTTCCTGCCCAACA
AACAGAGGACAGTGGTACCTGCAAGGTGTGGAGTTACAGTCCGAGACAGTCTAAAGAAAGCACTGATGAT
GAGAGGTCTAATCCCAGAGTGCTGTGCTGTTTACAGAATTCAGGATGGAGAGAAGAAACCAATTGGTTGG
GACACTGATATTTCCTGGCTTACTGGAGAAGAATTGCATGTGGAAGTGTTGGAGAATGTTCCACTTACAA
CACACAACTTTGTACGAAAAACGTTTTTCACCTTAGCATTTTGTGACTTTTGTCGAAAGCTGCTTTTCCA
GGGTTTCCGCTGTCAAACATGTGGTTATAAATTTCACCAGCGTTGTAGTACAGAAGTTCCACTGATGTGT
GTTAATTATGACCAACTTGATTTGCTGTTTGTCTCCAAGTTCTTTGAACACCACCCAATACCACAGGAAG
AGGCGTCCTTAGCAGAGACTGCCCTAACATCTGGATCATCCCCTTCCGCACCCGCCTCGGACTCTATTGG
GCCCCAAATTCTCACCAGTCCGTCTCCTTCAAAATCCATTCCAATTCCACAGCCCTTCCGACCAGCAGAT
GAAGATCATCGAAATCAATTTGGGCAACGAGACCGATCCTCATCAGCTCCCAATGTGCATATAAACACAA
TAGAACCTGTCAATATTGATGACTTGATTAGAGACCAAGGATTTCGTGGTGATGGAGGATCAACCACAGG
TTTGTCTGCTACCCCCCCTGCCTCATTACCTGGCTCACTAACTAACGTGAAAGCCTTACAGAAATCTCCA
GGACCTCAGCGAGAAAGGAAGTCATCTTCATCCTCAGAAGACAGGAATCGAATGAAAACACTTGGTAGAC
GGGACTCGAGTGATGATTGGGAGATTCCTGATGGGCAGATTACAGTGGGACAAAGAATTGGATCTGGATC
ATTTAGTACAGTCTACAAGGGAAAGTGGCATGGTGATGTGGCAGTGAAAATGTTGAATGTGACAGCACCT
ACACCTCAGCAGTTACAAGCCTTCAAAAATGAAGTAGGAGTACTCAGGAAAACACGACATGTGAATATCC
TACTCTTCATGGGCTATTCCACAAAGCCACAACTGGCTATTGTTACCCAGTGGTGTGAGGGCTCCAGCTT
GTATCACCATCTCCATATCATTGAGACCAAATTTGAGATGATCAAACTTATAGATATTGCACGACAGACT
GCACAGGGCATGGATTACTTACACGCCAAGTCAATCATCCACAGAGACCTCAAGAGTAATAATATATTTC
TTCATGAAGACCTCACAGTAAAAATAGGTGATTTTGGTCTAGCTACAGTGAAATCTCGATGGAGTGGGTC
CCATCAGTTTGAACAGTTGTCTGGATCCATTTTGTGGATGGCACCAGAAGTCATCAGAATGCAAGATAAA
AATCCATACAGCTTTCAGTCAGATGTATATGCATTTGGAATTGTTCTGTATGAATTGATGACTGGACAGT
TACCTTATTCAAACATCAACAACAGGGACCAGATAATTTTTATGGTGGGACGAGGATACCTGTCTCCAGA
TCTCAGTAAGGTACGGAGTAACTGTCCAAAAGCCATGAAGAGATTAATGGCAGAGTGCCTCAAAAAGAAA
AGAGATGAGAGACCACTCTTTCCCCAAATTCTCGCCTCTATTGAGCTGCTGGCCCGCTCATTGCCAAAAA
TTCACCGCAGTGCATCAGAACCCTCCTTGAATCGGGCTGGTTTCCAAACAGAGGATTTTAGTCTATATGC
TTGTGCTTCTCCAAAAACACCCATCCAGGCAGGGGGATATGGTGCGTTTCCTGTCCACTAG
